Addgene plasmid #86226: Rab37 cds in pGem-T Easy
Purpose: Can be used for in situ hybridisation or other purposes
Depositing lab: Rob Parton. Depositing organization: University of Queensland, Institute for Molecular Bioscience. Publication: A plasmid library of full-length zebrafish rab proteins for in vivo cell biology. Hall TE, Martel N, Lo HP, Xiong Z, Parton RG. Cell Logist. 2017 Mar 1;7(1):e1301151. doi: 10.1080/21592799.2017.1301151. eCollection 2017. PubMed 28396820.
Backbone
  Vector backbone: pGemT easy
  Vector type: in situ probe/other
Growth in bacteria
  Bacterial resistance: Ampicillin, 100 μg/mL
  Growth temperature: 37°C
  Growth strain: DH5alpha
  Copy number: High Copy
Gene/Insert
  Gene/Insert name: Rab37
  Species: D. rerio (zebrafish)
Terms and licenses: Academic/Nonprofit Terms; Industry Terms: Not Available to Industry
How to cite: Rab37 cds in pGem-T Easy was a gift from Rob Parton (Addgene plasmid # 86226 ; http://n2t.net/addgene:86226 ; RRID:Addgene_86226)
