[The description below was written by a language model from this plasmid's Addgene catalogue record and pLannotate feature annotations shown in this document.]
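Description:
Rab37 cds in pGem-T Easy is a small (about 3.7 kb) bacterial cloning plasmid carrying the coding sequence of zebrafish (D. rerio) Rab37, a member of the Rab family of small GTPases, inserted into the pGEM-T Easy TA-cloning backbone. It belongs to a library of full-length zebrafish rab clones. The plasmid is maintained in E. coli at high copy number through a ColE1/pUC-type origin and is selected with ampicillin via the β-lactamase gene and its native promoter. An f1 phage origin is also present, which in principle allows production of single-stranded DNA, along with a short remnant of the pBR322 bom region.

The insert sits in the multiple cloning region that interrupts the lacZα fragment, downstream of the lac promoter, operator and CAP site. This arrangement underlies blue/white screening in this backbone. The automated annotation identifies the insert by similarity to human RAB37, consistent with a conserved orthologue. A short adjacent hit to a hornet peptide is most likely a spurious match rather than a real feature. The coding sequence is flanked by opposing bacteriophage promoters, with T7 upstream reading in the same direction as the annotated ORF and SP6 on the far side reading back toward it. From the annotated orientation, T7 transcription should give sense RNA and SP6 transcription antisense RNA.

There is no eukaryotic promoter, tag or reporter, so this is not an expression vector. It serves as a template for in vitro transcription of riboprobes for in situ hybridisation, and as a source clone for subcloning or amplifying the Rab37 coding sequence.
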