Features (pLannotate 1.2.2; 14 found; start..end, strand, type, name):
    328..485     -  CDS            lacZα (fragment): LacZα fragment of β-galactosidase; lacZ fragment
    488..506     +  promoter       T7 promoter: promoter for bacteriophage T7 RNA polymerase
    640..1224    +  CDS            RAB37 (fragment): RAB37_HUMAN - Experimental evidence at protein level: Swiss-Prot protein existence level 1. From Homo sapiens (Human).
   1240..1302    -  CDS            VESPI_VESMG (fragment): Experimental evidence at protein level: Swiss-Prot protein existence level 1. Shows contractile activity on isolated ileum smooth muscle. From Vespa magnifica (Hornet).
   1314..1332    -  promoter       SP6 promoter: promoter for bacteriophage SP6 RNA polymerase
   1374..1390    -  protein_bind   lac operator: The lac repressor binds to the lac operator to inhibit transcription in E. coli. This inhibition can be relieved by adding lactose or isopropyl-β-D-thiogalactopyranoside (IPTG). lac repressor encoded by lacI
   1398..1428    -  promoter       lac promoter: promoter for the E. coli lac operon
   1443..1464    -  protein_bind   CAP binding site: CAP binding activates transcription in the presence of cAMP. E. coli catabolite activator protein
   1477..1569    -  CDS            lacI (fragment): lac repressor; lacI; The lac repressor binds to the lac operator to inhibit transcription in E. coli. This inhibition can be relieved by adding lactose or isopropyl-β-D-thiogalactopyranoside (IPTG).
   1752..2340    -  rep_origin     ori: high-copy-number ColE1/pMB1/pBR322/pUC origin of replication
   2511..3371    -  CDS            AmpR: β-lactamase; bla; confers resistance to ampicillin, carbenicillin, and related antibiotics
   3372..3476    -  promoter       AmpR promoter: bla
   3503..3553    +  misc_feature   bom (fragment): basis of mobility region from pBR322
   3581..324     -  rep_origin     f1 ori (across the origin) (sequence partly withheld): f1 bacteriophage origin of replication; arrow indicates direction of (+) strand synthesis
>Addgene plasmid #86226 | Rab37 cds in pGem-T Easy | depositor full sequence | sequence record 173822 | Rab37 cds in pGem-T Easy sequence 3685 bps
TTGTTCCAGTTTGGAACAAGAGTCCACTATTAAAGAACGTGGACTCCAACGTCAAAGG
[49 nt withheld, positions 59-107]
T
[91 nt withheld, positions 109-199]
G
[124 nt withheld, positions 201-324]
CCATTCGCCATTCAGGCTGCGCAACTGTTGGGAAGGGCGATCGGTGCGGGCCTCTTCGCTATTACGCCAG
CTGGCGAAAGGGGGATGTGCTGCAAGGCGATTAAGTTGGGTAACGCCAGGGTTTTCCCAGTCACGACGTT
GTAAAACGACGGCCAGTGAATTGTAATACGACTCACTATAGGGCGAATTGGGCCCGACGTCGCATGCTCC
CGGCCGCCATGGCGGCCGCGGGAATTCGATTTGCGTAAAAGCAGTAACTTAACGCAGAATAACGGTGTGT
TCACACCGAAGGTGGTGAGAGCATCAACGGTCGCTCTGGCCGCCCTGACGATCCTGGTCGGAGACAGCGG
TGTGGGGAAAACATCTCTGCTGGTTCAGTTTGATCAGGGAAAGTTCATCCCCGGCTCTTTCTCTGCTACT
GTGGGAATCGGCTTTACGGAATATTCTCACACACACAATCACACAGATATCCTCTGTGTTTGTCAGATCT
GGGACACTGCAGGACAGGAGAGATTCCGCAGCGTCACACACGCGTATTACAGAGACGCTCAGGCGCTGCT
CCTGCTCTACGACATCACCAGCAAATCATCCTTCGACAACACACGGGCGTGGCTTACAGAGATCCATGAA
TATGCTCAGGATGATGTGGTCATCATGCTGCTTGGTAACAAGTCTGACATGTCAAGCTCGAGGGTGATCA
GAAGAGAAGATGGAGAGAAACTCGCCAGGGAATATGGGGTGATTTTCCTGGAGACCAGCGCCAAAACTGG
ACTCAATGTGGATGAGGCCTTCATGACTGTGGGCAAAGAGCTGGTGAGACGTGCTGTTCAGCTTCCCGTC
GAACCGACGTTTCACCTTCACGACGTGATGGAGCCGCAGAAGGAGACGTCAGGCTGCTGTTTCAGCTAAA
ATCACTAGTGAATTCGCGGCCGCCTGCAGGTCGACCATATGGGAGAGCTCCCAACGCGTTGGATGCATAG
CTTGAGTATTCTATAGTGTCACCTAAATAGCTTGGCGTAATCATGGTCATAGCTGTTTCCTGTGTGAAAT
TGTTATCCGCTCACAATTCCACACAACATACGAGCCGGAAGCATAAAGTGTAAAGCCTGGGGTGCCTAAT
GAGTGAGCTAACTCACATTAATTGCGTTGCGCTCACTGCCCGCTTTCCAGTCGGGAAACCTGTCGTGCCA
GCTGCATTAATGAATCGGCCAACGCGCGGGGAGAGGCGGTTTGCGTATTGGGCGCTCTTCCGCTTCCTCG
CTCACTGACTCGCTGCGCTCGGTCGTTCGGCTGCGGCGAGCGGTATCAGCTCACTCAAAGGCGGTAATAC
GGTTATCCACAGAATCAGGGGATAACGCAGGAAAGAACATGTGAGCAAAAGGCCAGCAAAAGGCCAGGAA
CCGTAAAAAGGCCGCGTTGCTGGCGTTTTTCCATAGGCTCCGCCCCCCTGACGAGCATCACAAAAATCGA
CGCTCAAGTCAGAGGTGGCGAAACCCGACAGGACTATAAAGATACCAGGCGTTTCCCCCTGGAAGCTCCC
TCGTGCGCTCTCCTGTTCCGACCCTGCCGCTTACCGGATACCTGTCCGCCTTTCTCCCTTCGGGAAGCGT
GGCGCTTTCTCATAGCTCACGCTGTAGGTATCTCAGTTCGGTGTAGGTCGTTCGCTCCAAGCTGGGCTGT
GTGCACGAACCCCCCGTTCAGCCCGACCGCTGCGCCTTATCCGGTAACTATCGTCTTGAGTCCAACCCGG
TAAGACACGACTTATCGCCACTGGCAGCAGCCACTGGTAACAGGATTAGCAGAGCGAGGTATGTAGGCGG
TGCTACAGAGTTCTTGAAGTGGTGGCCTAACTACGGCTACACTAGAAGAACAGTATTTGGTATCTGCGCT
CTGCTGAAGCCAGTTACCTTCGGAAAAAGAGTTGGTAGCTCTTGATCCGGCAAACAAACCACCGCTGGTA
GCGGTGGTTTTTTTGTTTGCAAGCAGCAGATTACGCGCAGAAAAAAAGGATCTCAAGAAGATCCTTTGAT
CTTTTCTACGGGGTCTGACGCTCAGTGGAACGAAAACTCACGTTAAGGGATTTTGGTCATGAGATTATCA
AAAAGGATCTTCACCTAGATCCTTTTAAATTAAAAATGAAGTTTTAAATCAATCTAAAGTATATATGAGT
AAACTTGGTCTGACAGTTACCAATGCTTAATCAGTGAGGCACCTATCTCAGCGATCTGTCTATTTCGTTC
ATCCATAGTTGCCTGACTCCCCGTCGTGTAGATAACTACGATACGGGAGGGCTTACCATCTGGCCCCAGT
GCTGCAATGATACCGCGAGACCCACGCTCACCGGCTCCAGATTTATCAGCAATAAACCAGCCAGCCGGAA
GGGCCGAGCGCAGAAGTGGTCCTGCAACTTTATCCGCCTCCATCCAGTCTATTAATTGTTGCCGGGAAGC
TAGAGTAAGTAGTTCGCCAGTTAATAGTTTGCGCAACGTTGTTGCCATTGCTACAGGCATCGTGGTGTCA
CGCTCGTCGTTTGGTATGGCTTCATTCAGCTCCGGTTCCCAACGATCAAGGCGAGTTACATGATCCCCCA
TGTTGTGCAAAAAAGCGGTTAGCTCCTTCGGTCCTCCGATCGTTGTCAGAAGTAAGTTGGCCGCAGTGTT
ATCACTCATGGTTATGGCAGCACTGCATAATTCTCTTACTGTCATGCCATCCGTAAGATGCTTTTCTGTG
ACTGGTGAGTACTCAACCAAGTCATTCTGAGAATAGTGTATGCGGCGACCGAGTTGCTCTTGCCCGGCGT
CAATACGGGATAATACCGCGCCACATAGCAGAACTTTAAAAGTGCTCATCATTGGAAAACGTTCTTCGGG
GCGAAAACTCTCAAGGATCTTACCGCTGTTGAGATCCAGTTCGATGTAACCCACTCGTGCACCCAACTGA
TCTTCAGCATCTTTTACTTTCACCAGCGTTTCTGGGTGAGCAAAAACAGGAAGGCAAAATGCCGCAAAAA
AGGGAATAAGGGCGACACGGAAATGTTGAATACTCATACTCTTCCTTTTTCAATATTATTGAAGCATTTA
TCAGGGTTATTGTCTCATGAGCGGATACATATTTGAATGTATTTAGAAAAATAAACAAATAGGGGTTCCG
CGCACATTTCCCCGAAAAGTGCCACCTGATGCGGTGTGAAATACCGCACAGATGCGTAAGGAGAAAATAC
CGCATCAGGAAATTGTAAGCGTTAATATTTTGTTAAAATTCGCGTTAAATTTTTGTTAAATCAGCTCATT
TTTTAACCAATAGGCCGAAATCGGCAAAATCCCTTATAAATCAAAAGAATAGACCGAGATAGGGTTGAGT
G
